>Addgene plasmid #118388 | p221z-AtMIR390a | depositor full sequence | sequence record 223560 | Full Sequence
CTTTCCTGCGTTATCCCCTGATTCTGTGGATAACCGTATTACCGCCTTTGAGTGAGCTGATACCGCTCGC
CGCAGCCGAACGACCGAGCGCAGCGAGTCAGTGAGCGAGGAAGCGGAAGAGCGCCCAATACGCAAACCGC
CTCTCCCCGCGCGTTGGCCGATTCATTAATGCAGCTGGCACGACAGGTTTCCCGACTGGAAAGCGGGCAG
TGAGCGCAACGCAATTAATACGCGTACCGCTAGCCAGGAAGAGTTTGTAGAAACGCAAAAAGGCCATCCG
TCAGGATGGCCTTCTGCTTAGTTTGATGCCTGGCAGTTTATGGCGGGCGTCCTGCCCGCCACCCTCCGGG
CCGTTGCTTCACAACGTTCAAATCCGCTCCCGGCGGATTTGTCCTACTCAGGAGAGCGTTCACCGACAAA
CAACAGATAAAACGAAAGGCCCAGTCTTCCGACTGAGCCTTTCGTTTTATTTGATGCCTGGCAGTTCCCT
ACTCTCGCGTTAACGCTAGCATGGATGTTTTCCCAGTCACGACGTTGTAAAACGACGGCCAGTCTTAAGC
TCGGGCCCCAAATAATGATTTTATTTTGACTGATAGTGACCTGTTCGTTGCAACACATTGATGAGCAATG
CTTTTTTATAATGCCAACTTTGTACAAAAAAGCAGGCTCCGCGGCCGCCCCCTTCACCTATAGGGGGGAA
AAAAAGGTAGTCATCAGATATATATTTTGGTAAGAAAATATAGAAATGAATAATTTCACGTTTAACGAAG
AGGAGATGACGTGTGTTCCTTCGAACCCGAGTTTTGTTCGTCTATAAATAGCACCTTCTCTTCTCCTTCT
TCCTCACTTCCATCTTTTTAGCTTCACTATCTCTCTATAATCGGTTTTATCTTTCTCTAAGTCACAACCC
AAAAAAACAAAGTAGAGAAGAATCTGTAAGAGACCATTAGGCACCCCAGGCTTTACACTTTATGCTTCCG
GCTCGTATAATGTGTGGATTTTGAGTTAGGAGCCGTCGAGATTTTCAGGAGCTAAGGAAGCTAAAATGGA
GAAAAAAATCACTGGATATACCACCGTTGATATATCCCAATGGCATCGTAAAGAACATTTTGAGGCATTT
CAGTCAGTTGCTCAATGTACCTATAACCAGACCGTTCAGCTGGATATTACGGCCTTTTTAAAGACCGTAA
AGAAAAATAAGCACAAGTTTTATCCGGCCTTTATTCACATTCTTGCCCGCCTGATGAATGCTCATCCGGA
GTTCCGTATGGCAATGAAAGACGGTGAGCTGGTGATATGGGATAGTGTTCACCCTTGTTACACCGTTTTC
CATGAGCAAACTGAAACGTTTTCATCGCTCTGGAGTGAATACCACGACGATTTCCGGCAGTTTCTACACA
TATATTCGCAAGATGTGGCGTGTTACGGTGAAAACCTGGCCTATTTCCCTAAAGGGTTTATTGAGAATAT
GTTTTTCGTCTCAGCCAATCCCTGGGTGAGTTTCACCAGTTTTGATTTAAACGTGGCCAATATGGACAAC
TTCTTCGCCCCCGTTTTCACCATGGGCAAATATTATACGCAAGGCGACAAGGTGCTGATGCCGCTGGCGA
TTCAGGTTCATCATGCCGTTTGTGATGGCTTCCATGTCGGCAGAATGCTTAATGAATTACAACAGTACTG
CGATGAGTGGCAGGGCGGGGCGTAAACGCGTGGAGCCGGCTTACTAAAAGCCAGATAACAGTATGCGTAT
TTGCGCGCTGATTTTTGCGGTATAAGAATATATACTGATATGTATACCCGAAGTATGTCAAAAAGAGGTA
TGCTATGAAGCAGCGTATTACAGTGACAGTTGACAGCGACAGCTATCAGTTGCTCAAGGCATATATGATG
TCAATATCTCCGGTCTGGTAAGCACAACCATGCAGAATGAAGCCCGTCGTCTGCGTGCCGAACGCTGGAA
AGCGGAAAATCAGGAAGGGATGGCTGAGGTCGCCCGGTTTATTGAAATGAACGGCTCTTTTGCTGACGAG
AACAGGGGCTGGTGAAATGCAGTTTAAGGTTTACACCTATAAAAGAGAGAGCCGTTATCGTCTGTTTGTG
GATGTACAGAGTGATATTATTGACACGCCCGGCCGACGGATGGTGATCCCCCTGGCCAGTGCACGTCTGC
TGTCAGATAAAGTCTCCCGTGAACTTTACCCGGTGGTGCATATCGGGGATGAAAGCTGGCGCATGATGAC
CACCGATATGGCCAGTGTGCCGGTTTCCGTTATCGGGGAAGAAGTGGCTGATCTCAGCCACCGCGAAAAT
GACATCAAAAACGCCATTAACCTGATGTTCTGGGGAATATAAATGTCAGGCTCCCTTATACACAGCCAGT
CTGCACCTCGACGGTCTCACATTGGCTCTTCTTACTACAATGAAAAAGGCCGAGGCAAAACGCCTAAAAT
CACTTGAGAATCAATTCTTTTTACTGTCCATTTAAGCTATCTTTTATAAACGTGTCTTATTTTCTATCTC
TTTTGTTTAAACTAAGAAACTATAGTATTTTGTCTAAAACAAAACATGAAAGAACAGATTAGATCTCATC
TTTAGTCTCAAGGGTGGGCGCGCCGACCCAGCTTTCTTGTACAAAGTTGGCATTATAAGAAAGCATTGCT
TATCAATTTGTTGCAACGAACAGGTCACTATCAGTCAAAATAAAATCATTATTTGCCATCCAGCTGATAT
CCCCTATAGTGAGTCGTATTACATGGTCATAGCTGTTTCCTGGCAGCTCTGGCCCGTGTCTCAAAATCTC
TGATGTTACATTGCACAAGATAAAATAATATCATCATGATCAGTCCTGCTCCTCGGCCACGAAGTGCACG
CAGTTGCCGGCCGGGTCGCGCAGGGCGAACTCCCGCCCCCACGGCTGCTCGCCGATCTCGGTCATGGCCG
GCCCGGAGGCGTCCCGGAAGTTCGTGGACACGACCTCCGACCACTCGGCGTACAGCTCGTCCAGGCCGCG
CACCCACACCCAGGCCAGGGTGTTGTCCGGCACCACCTGGTCCTGGACCGCGCTGATGAACAGGGTCACG
TCGTCCCGGACCACACCGGCGAAGTCGTCCTCCACGAAGTCCCGGGAGAACCCGAGCCGGTCGGTCCAGA
ACTCGACCGCTCCGGCGACGTCGCGCGCGGTGAGCACCGGAACGGCACTGGTCAACTTGGCCATGGTTTA
GTTCCTCACCTTGTCGTATTATACTATGCCGATATACTATGCCGATGATTAATTGTCAACACGTGCTGAT
CATGACCAAAATCCCTTAACGTGAGTTACGCGTCGTTCCACTGAGCGTCAGACCCCGTAGAAAAGATCAA
AGGATCTTCTTGAGATCCTTTTTTTCTGCGCGTAATCTGCTGCTTGCAAACAAAAAAACCACCGCTACCA
GCGGTGGTTTGTTTGCCGGATCAAGAGCTACCAACTCTTTTTCCGAAGGTAACTGGCTTCAGCAGAGCGC
AGATACCAAATACTGTTCTTCTAGTGTAGCCGTAGTTAGGCCACCACTTCAAGAACTCTGTAGCACCGCC
TACATACCTCGCTCTGCTAATCCTGTTACCAGTGGCTGCTGCCAGTGGCGATAAGTCGTGTCTTACCGGG
TTGGACTCAAGACGATAGTTACCGGATAAGGCGCAGCGGTCGGGCTGAACGGGGGGTTCGTGCACACAGC
CCAGCTTGGAGCGAACGACCTACACCGAACTGAGATACCTACAGCGTGAGCTATGAGAAAGCGCCACGCT
TCCCGAAGGGAGAAAGGCGGACAGGTATCCGGTAAGCGGCAGGGTCGGAACAGGAGAGCGCACGAGGGAG
CTTCCAGGGGGAAACGCCTGGTATCTTTATAGTCCTGTCGGGTTTCGCCACCTCTGACTTGAGCGTCGAT
TTTTGTGATGCTCGTCAGGGGGGCGGAGCCTATGGAAAAACGCCAGCAACGCGGCCTTTTTACGGTTCCT
GGCCTTTTGCTGGCCTTTTGCTCACATGTT
Features (pLannotate 1.2.2; 15 found; start..end, strand, type, name):
    121..213     +  CDS            lacI (fragment): lac repressor; lacI; The lac repressor binds to the lac operator to inhibit transcription in E. coli. This inhibition can be relieved by adding lactose or isopropyl-β-D-thiogalactopyranoside (IPTG).
    268..295     -  terminator     rrnB T2 terminator: transcription terminator T2 from the E. coli rrnB gene
    427..470     +  terminator     rrnB T1 terminator: Escherichia coli rrnB; transcription terminator T1 from the E. coli rrnB gene
    517..553     -  CDS            lacZα (fragment): LacZα fragment of β-galactosidase; lacZ fragment
    569..668     +  protein_bind   attL1: mutant version of attL; recombination site for the Gateway® LR reaction LR Clonase™
    962..992     +  promoter       lac UV5 promoter: E. coli lac promoter with an "up" mutation
   1016..1045    +  promoter       cat promoter (fragment): promoter of the E. coli cat gene encoding chloramphenicol acetyltransferase
   1046..1702    +  CDS            cat: CAT_ECOLX - Experimental evidence at protein level: Swiss-Prot protein existence level 1. This enzyme is an effector of chloramphenicol resistance in bacteria. From Escherichia coli. This protein is used as a marker in many commonly used cloning vectors, such as pACYC184.
   1884..2042    +  CDS            ccdA (fragment): CCDA_ECO57 - Also known as H, letA. Experimental evidence at protein level: Swiss-Prot protein existence level 1. Antitoxin component of a type II toxin-antitoxin (TA) system which inhibits the post-segregational killing (PSK) of plasmid-free cells, also referred to as a plasmid addiction system. Binds to and blocks the activity of CcdB; will also remove bound CcdB protein from the CcdB-GyrA complex by forming a CcdA-CcdB complex, a process termed rejuvenation. Functions as a transcriptional corepressor for the ccdAB operon, repression also requires CcdB (By similarity). From Escherichia coli
   2047..2349    +  CDS            ccdB: CCDB_ECOLI - Also known as G, letB, letD. Experimental evidence at protein level: Swiss-Prot protein existence level 1. Toxic component of a type II toxin-antitoxin (TA) system, functioning in plasmid maintainence. Responsible for the post- segregational killing (PSK) of plasmid-free cells, also referred to as a plasmid addiction system. Half-life of over 2 hours. Cell killing by CcdB is accompanied by filamentation, defects in chromosome and plasmid segregation, defects in cell division, formation of anucleate cells, decreased DNA synthesis and plasmid loss. Interferes with the activity of DN
   2616..2715    -  protein_bind   attL2: mutant version of attL; recombination site for the Gateway® LR reaction LR Clonase™
   2733..2751    -  promoter       T7 promoter: promoter for bacteriophage T7 RNA polymerase
   2840..3214    -  CDS            BleoR: antibiotic-binding protein; Sh ble from Streptoalloteichus hindustanus; confers resistance to bleomycin, phleomycin, and Zeocin™
   3233..3280    -  promoter       EM7 promoter: synthetic bacterial promoter&nbsp
   3370..3958    +  rep_origin     ori: high-copy-number ColE1/pMB1/pBR322/pUC origin of replication
