>Addgene plasmid #118388 | p221z-AtMIR390a | addgene full sequence | sequence record 233129 | Addgene NGS Result
TCCCCGCGCGTTGGCCGATTCATTAATGCAGCTGGCACGACAGGTTTCCCGACTGGAAAGCGGGCAGTGA
GCGCAACGCAATTAATACGCGTACCGCTAGCCAGGAAGAGTTTGTAGAAACGCAAAAAGGCCATCCGTCA
GGATGGCCTTCTGCTTAGTTTGATGCCTGGCAGTTTATGGCGGGCGTCCTGCCCGCCACCCTCCGGGCCG
TTGCTTCACAACGTTCAAATCCGCTCCCGGCGGATTTGTCCTACTCAGGAGAGCGTTCACCGACAAACAA
CAGATAAAACGAAAGGCCCAGTCTTCCGACTGAGCCTTTCGTTTTATTTGATGCCTGGCAGTTCCCTACT
CTCGCGTTAACGCTAGCATGGATGTTTTCCCAGTCACGACGTTGTAAAACGACGGCCAGTCTTAAGCTCG
GGCCCCAAATAATGATTTTATTTTGACTGATAGTGACCTGTTCGTTGCAACAAATTGATGAGCAATGCTT
TTTTATAATGCCAACTTTGTACAAAAAAGCAGGCTCCGCGGCCGCCCCCTTCACCTATAGGGGGGAAAAA
AAGGTAGTCATCAGATATATATTTTGGTAAGAAAATATAGAAATGAATAATTTCACGTTTAACGAAGAGG
AGATGACGTGTGTTCCTTCGAACCCGAGTTTTGTTCGTCTATAAATAGCACCTTCTCTTCTCCTTCTTCC
TCACTTCCATCTTTTTAGCTTCACTATCTCTCTATAATCGGTTTTATCTTTCTCTAAGTCACAACCCAAA
AAAACAAAGTAGAGAAGAATCTGTAAGAGACCATTAGGCACCCCAGGCTTTACACTTTATGCTTCCGGCT
CGTATAATGTGTGGATTTTGAGTTAGGAGCCGTCGAGATTTTCAGGAGCTAAGGAAGCTAAAATGGAGAA
AAAAATCACTGGATATACCACCGTTGATATATCCCAATGGCATCGTAAAGAACATTTTGAGGCATTTCAG
TCAGTTGCTCAATGTACCTATAACCAGACCGTTCAGCTGGATATTACGGCCTTTTTAAAGACCGTAAAGA
AAAATAAGCACAAGTTTTATCCGGCCTTTATTCACATTCTTGCCCGCCTGATGAATGCTCATCCGGAGTT
CCGTATGGCAATGAAAGACGGTGAGCTGGTGATATGGGATAGTGTTCACCCTTGTTACACCGTTTTCCAT
GAGCAAACTGAAACGTTTTCATCGCTCTGGAGTGAATACCACGACGATTTCCGGCAGTTTCTACACATAT
ATTCGCAAGATGTGGCGTGTTACGGTGAAAACCTGGCCTATTTCCCTAAAGGGTTTATTGAGAATATGTT
TTTCGTCTCAGCCAATCCCTGGGTGAGTTTCACCAGTTTTGATTTAAACGTGGCCAATATGGACAACTTC
TTCGCCCCCGTTTTCACCATGGGCAAATATTATACGCAAGGCGACAAGGTGCTGATGCCGCTGGCGATTC
AGGTTCATCATGCCGTTTGTGATGGCTTCCATGTCGGCAGAATGCTTAATGAATTACAACAGTACTGCGA
TGAGTGGCAGGGCGGGGCGTAAACGCGTGGAGCCGGCTTACTAAAAGCCAGATAACAGTATGCGTATTTG
CGCGCTGATTTTTGCGGTATAAGAATATATACTGATATGTATACCCGAAGTATGTCAAAAAGAGGTATGC
TATGAAGCAGCGTATTACAGTGACAGTTGACAGCGACAGCTATCAGTTGCTCAAGGCATATATGATGTCA
ATATCTCCGGTCTGGTAAGCACAACCATGCAGAATGAAGCCCGTCGTCTGCGTGCCGAACGCTGGAAAGC
GGAAAATCAGGAAGGGATGGCTGAGGTCGCCCGGTTTATTGAAATGAACGGCTCTTTTGCTGACGAGAAC
AGGGGCTGGTGAAATGCAGTTTAAGGTTTACACCTATAAAAGAGAGAGCCGTTATCGTCTGTTTGTGGAT
GTACAGAGTGATATTATTGACACGCCCGGCCGACGGATGGTGATCCCCCTGGCCAGTGCACGTCTGCTGT
CAGATAAAGTCTCCCGTGAACTTTACCCGGTGGTGCATATCGGGGATGAAAGCTGGCGCATGATGACCAC
CGATATGGCCAGTGTGCCGGTTTCCGTTATCGGGGAAGAAGTGGCTGATCTCAGCCACCGCGAAAATGAC
ATCAAAAACGCCATTAACCTGATGTTCTGGGGAATATAAATGTCAGGCTCCCTTATACACAGCCAGTCTG
CACCTCGACGGTCTCACATTGGCTCTTCTTACTACAATGAAAAAGGCCGAGGCAAAACGCCTAAAATCAC
TTGAGAATCAATTCTTTTTACTGTCCATTTAAGCTATCTTTTATAAACGTGTCTTATTTTCTATCTCTTT
TGTTTAAACTAAGAAACTATAGTATTTTGTCTAAAACAAAACATGAAAGAACAGATTAGATCTCATCTTT
AGTCTCAAGGGTGGGCGCGCCGACCCAGCTTTCTTGTACAAAGTTGGCATTATAAGAAAGCATTGCTTAT
CAATTTGTTGCAACGAACAGGTCACTATCAGTCAAAATAAAATCATTATTTGCCATCCAGCTGATATCCC
CTATAGTGAGTCGTATTACATGGTCATAGCTGTTTCCTGGCAGCTCTGGCCCGTGTCTCAAAATCTCTGA
TGTTACATTGCACAAGATAAAAATATATCATCATGATCAGTCCTGCTCCTCGGCCACGAAGTGCACGCAG
TTGCCGGCCGGGTCGCGCAGGGCGAACTCCCGCCCCCACGGCTGCTCGCCGATCTCGGTCATGGCCGGCC
CGGAGGCGTCCCGGAAGTTCGTGGACACGACCTCCGACCACTCGGCGTACAGCTCGTCCAGGCCGCGCAC
CCACACCCAGGCCAGGGTGTTGTCCGGCACCACCTGGTCCTGGACCGCGCTGATGAACAGGGTCACGTCG
TCCCGGACCACACCGGCGAAGTCGTCCTCCACGAAGTCCCGGGAGAACCCGAGCCGGTCGGTCCAGAACT
CGACCGCTCCGGCGACGTCGCGCGCGGTGAGCACCGGAACGGCACTGGTCAACTTGGCCATGGTTTAGTT
CCTCACCTTGTCGTATTATACTATGCCGATATACTATGCCGATGATTAATTGTCAACACGTGCTGATCAT
GACCAAAATCCCTTAACGTGAGTTACGCGTCGTTCCACTGAGCGTCAGACCCCGTAGAAAAGATCAAAGG
ATCTTCTTGAGATCCTTTTTTTCTGCGCGTAATCTGCTGCTTGCAAACAAAAAAACCACCGCTACCAGCG
GTGGTTTGTTTGCCGGATCAAGAGCTACCAACTCTTTTTCCGAAGGTAACTGGCTTCAGCAGAGCGCAGA
TACCAAATACTGTTCTTCTAGTGTAGCCGTAGTTAGGCCACCACTTCAAGAACTCTGTAGCACCGCCTAC
ATACCTCGCTCTGCTAATCCTGTTACCAGTGGCTGCTGCCAGTGGCGATAAGTCGTGTCTTACCGGGTTG
GACTCAAGACGATAGTTACCGGATAAGGCGCAGCGGTCGGGCTGAACGGGGGGTTCGTGCACACAGCCCA
GCTTGGAGCGAACGACCTACACCGAACTGAGATACCTACAGCGTGAGCTATGAGAAAGCGCCACGCTTCC
CGAAGGGAGAAAGGCGGACAGGTATCCGGTAAGCGGCAGGGTCGGAACAGGAGAGCGCACGAGGGAGCTT
CCAGGGGGAAACGCCTGGTATCTTTATAGTCCTGTCGGGTTTCGCCACCTCTGACTTGAGCGTCGATTTT
TGTGATGCTCGTCAGGGGGGCGGAGCCTATGGAAAAACGCCAGCAACGCGGCCTTTTTACGGTTCCTGGC
CTTTTGCTGGCCTTTTGCTCACATGTTCTTTCCTGCGTTATCCCCTGATTCTGTGGATAACCGTATTACC
GCCTTTGAGTGAGCTGATACCGCTCGCCGCAGCCGAACGACCGAGCGCAGCGAGTCAGTGAGCGAGGAAG
CGGAAGAGCGCCCAATACGCAAACCGCCTC
Features (pLannotate 1.2.2; 15 found; start..end, strand, type, name):
    125..152     -  terminator     rrnB T2 terminator: transcription terminator T2 from the E. coli rrnB gene
    284..327     +  terminator     rrnB T1 terminator: Escherichia coli rrnB; transcription terminator T1 from the E. coli rrnB gene
    374..410     -  CDS            lacZα (fragment): LacZα fragment of β-galactosidase; lacZ fragment
    426..525     +  protein_bind   attL1: mutant version of attL; recombination site for the Gateway® LR reaction LR Clonase™
    819..849     +  promoter       lac UV5 promoter: E. coli lac promoter with an "up" mutation
    873..902     +  promoter       cat promoter (fragment): promoter of the E. coli cat gene encoding chloramphenicol acetyltransferase
    903..1559    +  CDS            cat: CAT_ECOLX - Experimental evidence at protein level: Swiss-Prot protein existence level 1. This enzyme is an effector of chloramphenicol resistance in bacteria. From Escherichia coli. This protein is used as a marker in many commonly used cloning vectors, such as pACYC184.
   1741..1899    +  CDS            ccdA (fragment): CCDA_ECO57 - Also known as H, letA. Experimental evidence at protein level: Swiss-Prot protein existence level 1. Antitoxin component of a type II toxin-antitoxin (TA) system which inhibits the post-segregational killing (PSK) of plasmid-free cells, also referred to as a plasmid addiction system. Binds to and blocks the activity of CcdB; will also remove bound CcdB protein from the CcdB-GyrA complex by forming a CcdA-CcdB complex, a process termed rejuvenation. Functions as a transcriptional corepressor for the ccdAB operon, repression also requires CcdB (By similarity). From Escherichia coli
   1904..2206    +  CDS            ccdB: CCDB_ECOLI - Also known as G, letB, letD. Experimental evidence at protein level: Swiss-Prot protein existence level 1. Toxic component of a type II toxin-antitoxin (TA) system, functioning in plasmid maintainence. Responsible for the post- segregational killing (PSK) of plasmid-free cells, also referred to as a plasmid addiction system. Half-life of over 2 hours. Cell killing by CcdB is accompanied by filamentation, defects in chromosome and plasmid segregation, defects in cell division, formation of anucleate cells, decreased DNA synthesis and plasmid loss. Interferes with the activity of DN
   2473..2572    -  protein_bind   attL2: mutant version of attL; recombination site for the Gateway® LR reaction LR Clonase™
   2590..2608    -  promoter       T7 promoter: promoter for bacteriophage T7 RNA polymerase
   2697..3071    -  CDS            BleoR: antibiotic-binding protein; Sh ble from Streptoalloteichus hindustanus; confers resistance to bleomycin, phleomycin, and Zeocin™
   3090..3137    -  promoter       EM7 promoter: synthetic bacterial promoter&nbsp
   3227..3815    +  rep_origin     ori: high-copy-number ColE1/pMB1/pBR322/pUC origin of replication
   3998..70      +  CDS            lacI (fragment) (across the origin): lac repressor; lacI; The lac repressor binds to the lac operator to inhibit transcription in E. coli. This inhibition can be relieved by adding lactose or isopropyl-β-D-thiogalactopyranoside (IPTG).
