[The description below was written by a language model from this plasmid's Addgene catalogue record and pLannotate feature annotations shown in this document.]
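Description:
p221z-AtMIR390a is a 4,020-nt Gateway entry clone built on the pDONR-221z backbone and catalogued as an RNAi vector for making artificial microRNA constructs in plants. It is a high-copy E. coli plasmid with a ColE1/pUC-type origin. Selection is by Zeocin resistance from the Sh ble gene (BleoR) under the synthetic bacterial EM7 promoter. Because it carries an intact ccdB toxin gene, it has to be maintained in a ccdB-tolerant host strain. The rrnB T1 and T2 terminators lie upstream of the cloning region, where they insulate it from read-through transcription. A T7 promoter sits just outside attL2.

The payload lies between attL1 and attL2, the sites used for LR recombination, which makes the clone compatible with MultiSite Gateway assembly into plant destination vectors. According to the record, the insert is the Arabidopsis MIR390a precursor backbone split by a ccdB gene. The feature tables do not annotate the MIR390a arms themselves, but unannotated stretches flank the annotated cassette inside the att sites. That cassette comprises a lac UV5 promoter, a chloramphenicol acetyltransferase gene with a fragment of its own promoter, a ccdA fragment and full-length ccdB. The evident design is that a user-designed amiRNA duplex replaces this counter-selectable cassette, so that only recombinant clones survive in standard E. coli; the record does not state the cloning sites or method used for that step. No plant promoter or terminator is annotated in the entry clone, so these would presumably be supplied by other modules during MultiSite assembly. The depositor and sequencing-verified records give the same feature set, differing only in their start coordinate.
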