Addgene plasmid #118388: p221z-AtMIR390a
Purpose: Entry clone containing AtMIR390a backbone (split by ccdB gene). Used to make artificial microRNA construct. For use in plants and compatible with the MultiSite Gateway system.
Depositing lab: Ari Pekka Mähönen. Depositing organization: University of Helsinki. Publication: An inducible genome editing system for plants. Wang X, Ye L, Lyu M, Ursache R, Loytynoja A, Mahonen AP. Nat Plants. 2020 Jun 29. pii: 10.1038/s41477-020-0695-2. doi: 10.1038/s41477-020-0695-2. PubMed 32601420.
Backbone
  Vector backbone: pDONR-221z
  Vector type: RNAi
Growth in bacteria
  Bacterial resistance: Bleocin (Zeocin), 50 μg/mL
  Growth temperature: 37°C
  Growth strain: ccdB Survival
  Copy number: High Copy
Gene/Insert
  Gene/Insert name: AtMIR390a backbone
  Cloning method: Gateway Cloning
  Sequencing primers: 5′ M13 Forward (-20) gtaaaacgacggccag; 3′ T7 universal primer, taatacgactcactataggg
Terms and licenses: Academic/Nonprofit Terms; Industry Terms: Not Available to Industry
How to cite: p221z-AtMIR390a was a gift from Ari Pekka Mähönen (Addgene plasmid # 118388 ; http://n2t.net/addgene:118388 ; RRID:Addgene_118388)
